>Addgene plasmid #158881 | JGI_017953 | addgene full sequence | sequence record 317629 | Addgene NGS Result
GGAATTGTGAGCGGATAACAATTCCCCTCTAGAAATAATTTTGTTTAACTTTAAGAAGGAGATATACCAT
GGGCAGCAGCCATCATCATCATCATCACAGCAGCGGCCTGGTGCCGCGCGGCAGCCATATGTCAGCGCCG
CGTTACTCACAGGTATCTGCCGTTGCCGTACGTCTACCAGACGAAGATTTAACTACCCCCGAATTGGAGG
AATTGTTAGCAGAACGCAATCCCCGAGTCGATGTTCCGCGCGGACTTATCGAAAGACTCTCAGGAGTCCG
CCGCCGACACGTCGCACCACCGGGTGTGCTGCCCTCCGATTTAGCAGTGGCGGCTGCACGTGACGTACTG
CGCCAAACCGGCCATGCACCGCCCGCAATCGACCTGATTATTTATGCCGGTGTGTCGGCTGACGCCGTAG
AACCGGCAACCGGGCACATGGTTGCAGCGAAGCTTGGGGCCGACTGTCCTGTTTTTGATGTGCGCAATGC
CTGCAACAGCGTTCTGAACGCAATTGAGGTTGCAGACCTCTTTATTACTTCAGGCCGACATCGGACTGTG
CTGATTGCCTGTGGCGAGGTCATTACTGCAGCGATGCCTTGGCGACTCGCCTCTGAGGAAGAGTTTACGA
CCGCGGTGCCAAGCTACACTGTCTCTGATTCTGGGTCAGCACTCCTGCTGCAGGCTGCTGACGCCCCAGG
CGTACTTGGCCATCGCTTCTGCGCAAACAGCGCTGATTGGGAAGTTAGCGCGATGCCTTTCGTTAGAGAT
GGCGCCGGAGCCCTGCGGGTTGGCGCATTTACTATTGATTCCGTTGGTTTGGCGATCGGGGTTCAAAAAC
TGGATAGGGAAATTTGGAGAAGGCCACTTGCAGAACATGGTCTGGACTGGGATGATATGGCAGCAATATG
CGTGCACCAACCGAGCTTAGCAGCTCTGGGGGCGGTGTGTGAGTTAGCGGGAATCCCTCGTGATAAAGCC
GAAGTAACCATTGCAGATCACGGTAACTTAGCTGCATCTACAATACCGATGCAACTGCACTTGGCAACAG
AGGCCGGTCGCGTTCGTCGGGGCGACCTGGTTGCTCTTGTGGGAGTTGCCAGTGGGATTTCCGCTGGGAC
CGTCCTGCTTCGCTGGTAACTCGAGCACCACCACCACCACCACTGAGATCCGGCTGCTAACAAAGCCCGA
AAGGAAGCTGAGTTGGCTGCTGCCACCGCTGAGCAATAACTAGCATAACCCCTTGGGGCCTCTAAACGGG
TCTTGAGGGGTTTTTTGCTGAAAGGAGGAACTATATCCGGATTGGCGAATGGG
[124 nt withheld, positions 1314-1437]
C
[91 nt withheld, positions 1439-1529]
A
[49 nt withheld, positions 1531-1579]
CCTTTGACGTTGGAGTCCACGTTCTTT
[37 nt withheld, positions 1607-1643]
ACCCTATCTCGGTCTATTCTTTTGATTTATAAGGGATTTTGCCGATTTCGGCCTATTGGTTAAAAAATGA
GCTGATTTAACAAAAATTTAACGCGAATTTTAACAAAATATTAACGCTTACAATTTAGGTGGCACTTTTC
GGGGAAATGTGCGCGGAACCCCTATTTGTTTATTTTTCTAAATACATTCAAATATGTATCCGCTCATGAA
TTAATTCTTAGAAAAACTCATCGAGCATCAAATGAAACTGCAATTTATTCATATCAGGATTATCAATACC
ATATTTTTGAAAAAGCCGTTTCTGTAATGAAGGAGAAAACTCACCGAGGCAGTTCCATAGGATGGCAAGA
TCCTGGTATCGGTCTGCGATTCCGACTCGTCCAACATCAATACAACCTATTAATTTCCCCTCGTCAAAAA
TAAGGTTATCAAGTGAGAAATCACCATGAGTGACGACTGAATCCGGTGAGAATGGCAAAAGTTTATGCAT
TTCTTTCCAGACTTGTTCAACAGGCCAGCCATTACGCTCGTCATCAAAATCACTCGCATCAACCAAACCG
TTATTCATTCGTGATTGCGCCTGAGCGAGACGAAATACGCGATCGCTGTTAAAAGGACAATTACAAACAG
GAATCGAATGCAACCGGCGCAGGAACACTGCCAGCGCATCAACAATATTTTCACCTGAATCAGGATATTC
TTCTAATACCTGGAATGCTGTTTTCCCGGGGATCGCAGTGGTGAGTAACCATGCATCATCAGGAGTACGG
ATAAAATGCTTGATGGTCGGAAGAGGCATAAATTCCGTCAGCCAGTTTAGTCTGACCATCTCATCTGTAA
CATCATTGGCAACGCTACCTTTGCCATGTTTCAGAAACAACTCTGGCGCATCGGGCTTCCCATACAATCG
ATAGATTGTCGCACCTGATTGCCCGACATTATCGCGAGCCCATTTATACCCATATAAATCAGCATCCATG
TTGGAATTTAATCGCGGCCTAGAGCAAGACGTTTCCCGTTGAATATGGCTCATAACACCCCTTGTATTAC
TGTTTATGTAAGCAGACAGTTTTATTGTTCATGACCAAAATCCCTTAACGTGAGTTTTCGTTCCACTGAG
CGTCAGACCCCGTAGAAAAGATCAAAGGATCTTCTTGAGATCCTTTTTTTCTGCGCGTAATCTGCTGCTT
GCAAACAAAAAAACCACCGCTACCAGCGGTGGTTTGTTTGCCGGATCAAGAGCTACCAACTCTTTTTCCG
AAGGTAACTGGCTTCAGCAGAGCGCAGATACCAAATACTGTCCTTCTAGTGTAGCCGTAGTTAGGCCACC
ACTTCAAGAACTCTGTAGCACCGCCTACATACCTCGCTCTGCTAATCCTGTTACCAGTGGCTGCTGCCAG
TGGCGATAAGTCGTGTCTTACCGGGTTGGACTCAAGACGATAGTTACCGGATAAGGCGCAGCGGTCGGGC
TGAACGGGGGGTTCGTGCACACAGCCCAGCTTGGAGCGAACGACCTACACCGAACTGAGATACCTACAGC
GTGAGCTATGAGAAAGCGCCACGCTTCCCGAAGGGAGAAAGGCGGACAGGTATCCGGTAAGCGGCAGGGT
CGGAACAGGAGAGCGCACGAGGGAGCTTCCAGGGGGAAACGCCTGGTATCTTTATAGTCCTGTCGGGTTT
CGCCACCTCTGACTTGAGCGTCGATTTTTGTGATGCTCGTCAGGGGGGCGGAGCCTATGGAAAAACGCCA
GCAACGCGGCCTTTTTACGGTTCCTGGCCTTTTGCTGGCCTTTTGCTCACATGTTCTTTCCTGCGTTATC
CCCTGATTCTGTGGATAACCGTATTACCGCCTTTGAGTGAGCTGATACCGCTCGCCGCAGCCGAACGACC
GAGCGCAGCGAGTCAGTGAGCGAGGAAGCGGAAGAGCGCCTGATGCGGTATTTTCTCCTTACGCATCTGT
GCGGTATTTCACACCGCAATGGTGCACTCTCAGTACAATCTGCTCTGATGCCGCATAGTTAAGCCAGTAT
ACACTCCGCTATCGCTACGTGACTGGGTCATGGCTGCGCCCCGACACCCGCCAACACCCGCTGACGCGCC
CTGACGGGCTTGTCTGCTCCCGGCATCCGCTTACAGACAAGCTGTGACCGTCTCCGGGAGCTGCATGTGT
CAGAGGTTTTCACCGTCATCACCGAAACGCGCGAGGCAGCTGCGGTAAAGCTCATCAGCGTGGTCGTGAA
GCGATTCACAGATGTCTGCCTGTTCATCCGCGTCCAGCTCGTTGAGTTTCTCCAGAAGCGTTAATGTCTG
GCTTCTGATAAAGCGGGCCATGTTAAGGGCGGTTTTTTCCTGTTTGGTCACTGATGCCTCCGTGTAAGGG
GGATTTCTGTTCATGGGGGTAATGATACCGATGAAACGAGAGAGGATGCTCACGATACGGGTTACTGATG
ATGAACATGCCCGGTTACTGGAACGTTGTGAGGGTAAACAACTGGCGGTATGGATGCGGCGGGACCAGAG
AAAAATCACTCAGGGTCAATGCCAGCGCTTCGTTAATACAGATGTAGGTGTTCCACAGGGTAGCCAGCAG
CATCCTGCGATGCAGATCCGGAACATAATGGTGCAGGGCGCTGACTTCCGCGTTTCCAGACTTTACGAAA
CACGGAAACCGAAGACCATTCATGTTGTTGCTCAGGTCGCAGACGTTTTGCAGCAGCAGTCGCTTCACGT
TCGCTCGCGTATCGGTGATTCATTCTGCTAACCAGTAAGGCAACCCCGCCAGCCTAGCCGGGTCCTCAAC
GACAGGAGCACGATCATGCGCACCCGTGGGGCCGCCATGCCGGCGATAATGGCCTGCTTCTCGCCGAAAC
GTTTGGTGGCGGGACCAGTGACGAAGGCTTGAGCGAGGGCGTGCAAGATTCCGAATACCGCAAGCGACAG
GCCGATCATCGTCGCGCTCCAGCGAAAGCGGTCCTCGCCGAAAATGACCCAGAGCGCTGCCGGCACCTGT
CCTACGAGTTGCATGATAAAGAAGACAGTCATAAGTGCGGCGACGATAGTCATGCCCCGCGCCCACCGGA
AGGAGCTGACTGGGTTGAAGGCTCTCAAGGGCATCGGTCGAGATCCCGGTGCCTAATGAGTGAGCTAACT
TACATTAATTGCGTTGCGCTCACTGCCCGCTTTCCAGTCGGGAAACCTGTCGTGCCAGCTGCATTAATGA
ATCGGCCAACGCGCGGGGAGAGGCGGTTTGCGTATTGGGCGCCAGGGTGGTTTTTCTTTTCACCAGTGAG
ACGGGCAACAGCTGATTGCCCTTCACCGCCTGGCCCTGAGAGAGTTGCAGCAAGCGGTCCACGCTGGTTT
GCCCCAGCAGGCGAAAATCCTGTTTGATGGTGGTTAACGGCGGGATATAACATGAGCTGTCTTCGGTATC
GTCGTATCCCACTACCGAGATATCCGCACCAACGCGCAGCCCGGACTCGGTAATGGCGCGCATTGCGCCC
AGCGCCATCTGATCGTTGGCAACCAGCATCGCAGTGGGAACGATGCCCTCATTCAGCATTTGCATGGTTT
GTTGAAAACCGGACATGGCACTCCAGTCGCCTTCCCGTTCCGCTATCGGCTGAATTTGATTGCGAGTGAG
ATATTTATGCCAGCCAGCCAGACGCAGACGCGCCGAGACAGAACTTAATGGGCCCGCTAACAGCGCGATT
TGCTGGTGACCCAATGCGACCAGATGCTCCACGCCCAGTCGCGTACCGTCTTCATGGGAGAAAATAATAC
TGTTGATGGGTGTCTGGTCAGAGACATCAAGAAATAACGCCGGAACATTAGTGCAGGCAGCTTCCACAGC
AATGGCATCCTGGTCATCCAGCGGATAGTTAATGATCAGCCCACTGACGCGTTGCGCGAGAAGATTGTGC
ACCGCCGCTTTACAGGCTTCGACGCCGCTTCGTTCTACCATCGACACCACCACGCTGGCACCCAGTTGAT
CGGCGCGAGATTTAATCGCCGCGACAATTTGCGACGGCGCGTGCAGGGCCAGACTGGAGGTGGCAACGCC
AATCAGCAACGACTGTTTGCCCGCCAGTTGTTGTGCCACGCGGTTGGGAATGTAATTCAGCTCCGCCATC
GCCGCTTCCACTTTTTCCCGCGTTTTCGCAGAAACGTGGCTGGCCTGGTTCACCACGCGGGAAACGGTCT
GATAAGAGACACCGGCATACTCTGCGACATCGTATAACGTTACTGGTTTCACATTCACCACCCTGAATTG
ACTCTCTTCCGGGCGCTATCATGCCATACCGCGAAAGGTTTTGCGCCATTCGATGGTGTCCGGGATCTCG
ACGCTCTCCCTTATGCGACTCCTGCATTAGGAAGCAGCCCAGTAGTAGGTTGAGGCCGTTGAGCACCGCC
GCCGCAAGGAATGGTGCATGCAAGGAGATGGCGCCCAACAGTCCCCCGGCCACGGGGCCTGCCACCATAC
CCACGCCGAAACAAGCGCTCATGAGCCCGAAGTGGCGAGCCCGATCTTCCCCATCGGTGATGTCGGCGAT
ATAGGCGCCAGCAACCGCACCTGTGGCGCCGGTGATGCCGGCCACGATGCGTCCGGCGTAGAGGATCGAG
ATCTCGATCCCGCGAAATTAATACGACTCACTATAGG
Features (pLannotate 1.2.2; 20 found; start..end, strand, type, name):
      1..25      +  protein_bind   lac operator: The lac repressor binds to the lac operator to inhibit transcription in E. coli. This inhibition can be relieved by adding lactose or isopropyl-β-D-thiogalactopyranoside (IPTG). lac repressor encoded by lacI
     40..62      +  RBS            RBS: efficient ribosome binding site from bacteriophage T7 gene 10 (Olins and Rangwala, 1989)
     81..97      +  CDS            capTEV™ (fragment): composite tag for in vivo biotinylation, TEV protease cleavage, and 6xHis tagging
    108..125     +  CDS            thrombin site: thrombin recognition and cleavage site
   1146..1163    +  CDS            9xHis (fragment): 9xHis affinity tag
   1173..1222    +  CDS            SET1 (fragment): solubility-enhancement tag derived from T7 phage gene 10B
   1230..1277    +  terminator     T7 terminator: transcription terminator for bacteriophage T7 RNA polymerase
   1314..1742    +  rep_origin     f1 ori (sequence partly withheld): f1 bacteriophage origin of replication; arrow indicates direction of (+) strand synthesis
   1795..1852    +  promoter       AmpR promoter (fragment): bla
   1861..2676    -  CDS            KanR: aminoglycoside phosphotransferase; aph(3')-Ia; confers resistance to kanamycin in bacteria or G418 (Geneticin®) in eukaryotes
   2798..3386    +  rep_origin     ori: high-copy-number ColE1/pMB1/pBR322/pUC origin of replication
   3572..3711    -  misc_feature   bom: basis of mobility region from pBR322
   3813..4004    -  CDS            rop: Rop protein, which maintains plasmids at low copy number; rop
   4021..4401    +  CDS            YPB1_ECOLX: Protein predicted: Swiss-Prot protein existence level 4. From Escherichia coli.
   4473..4764    -  CDS            TcR (fragment): tetracycline efflux protein; tet; confers resistance to tetracycline
   4779..4800    -  protein_bind   CAP binding site: CAP binding activates transcription in the presence of cAMP. E. coli catabolite activator protein
   4813..5895    -  CDS            lacI: lac repressor; lacI; The lac repressor binds to the lac operator to inhibit transcription in E. coli. This inhibition can be relieved by adding lactose or isopropyl-β-D-thiogalactopyranoside (IPTG).
   5896..5973    -  promoter       lacI promoter: lacI
   5981..6260    -  CDS            TcR (fragment): tetracycline efflux protein; tet; confers resistance to tetracycline
   6282..6300    +  promoter       T7 promoter: promoter for bacteriophage T7 RNA polymerase
