[The description below was written by a language model from this plasmid's Addgene catalogue record and pLannotate feature annotations shown in this document.]
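Description:
JGI_017953 is a bacterial expression plasmid built on the pET28b backbone, carrying a synthetic open reading frame designated WP_063765283_1 (also listed as Batch220_p023). The insert was placed by Gibson assembly into vector opened at the NdeI and XhoI sites. The record classifies it as a synthetic biology construct deposited under a project on hydrocarbon structures for fuels and chemicals. It does not state what protein the insert encodes, what its function is, or which organism the sequence derives from; the name resembles a protein database accession, and the species field says only "Synthetic".

The feature table, generated from the full roughly 6.3 kb sequence, shows the standard pET expression arrangement. A T7 promoter is followed by a lac operator and the T7 gene 10 ribosome binding site, then a short N-terminal histidine tag region and a thrombin cleavage site. An unannotated stretch of about 1 kb follows, which presumably corresponds to the insert, and the unit ends with a C-terminal His tag sequence and the T7 terminator. Whether the C-terminal tag is translated depends on whether the insert has a stop codon, which the record does not indicate. The plasmid-borne lacI gene supplies repressor, so transcription is held off until IPTG induction in a host that provides T7 RNA polymerase.

Selection is by kanamycin through the aph(3')-Ia gene. Replication relies on the pBR322-type origin with the bom and rop elements, and an f1 origin is also present. The short tetracycline-resistance fragments and similar annotations are backbone remnants, not functional markers. The construct appears suited to inducible production and affinity purification of the encoded protein in E. coli.
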