Addgene plasmid #158881: JGI_017953
Purpose: Hydrocarbon Structures for Fuels and Chemicals
Depositing lab: Joint Genome Institute.
Backbone
  Vector backbone: pET28b
  Vector type: Synthetic Biology
Growth in bacteria
  Bacterial resistance: Kanamycin, 50 μg/mL
  Growth temperature: 37°C
  Growth strain: Top10
  Copy number: High Copy
Gene/Insert
  Gene/Insert name: WP_063765283_1 (alt name: Batch220_p023)
  Species: Synthetic
  Cloning method: Gibson Cloning
Terms and licenses: Academic/Nonprofit Terms; Industry Terms: Not Available to Industry
Depositor comments: pET28b_NdeIXhoI vector with WP_063765283_1 insert, JGI ICE Registry: https://registry.jgi.doe.gov/entry/17953
How to cite: JGI_017953 was a gift from Joint Genome Institute (Addgene plasmid # 158881 ; http://n2t.net/addgene:158881 ; RRID:Addgene_158881)
