>Addgene plasmid #158881 | JGI_017953 | depositor partial sequence | sequence record 306591 | gene insert with vector overlaps
AGCAGCGGCCTGGTGCCGCGCGGCAGCCATATGTCAGCGCCGCGTTACTCACAGGTATCTGCCGTTGCCG
TACGTCTACCAGACGAAGATTTAACTACCCCCGAATTGGAGGAATTGTTAGCAGAACGCAATCCCCGAGT
CGATGTTCCGCGCGGACTTATCGAAAGACTCTCAGGAGTCCGCCGCCGACACGTCGCACCACCGGGTGTG
CTGCCCTCCGATTTAGCAGTGGCGGCTGCACGTGACGTACTGCGCCAAACCGGCCATGCACCGCCCGCAA
TCGACCTGATTATTTATGCCGGTGTGTCGGCTGACGCCGTAGAACCGGCAACCGGGCACATGGTTGCAGC
GAAGCTTGGGGCCGACTGTCCTGTTTTTGATGTGCGCAATGCCTGCAACAGCGTTCTGAACGCAATTGAG
GTTGCAGACCTCTTTATTACTTCAGGCCGACATCGGACTGTGCTGATTGCCTGTGGCGAGGTCATTACTG
CAGCGATGCCTTGGCGACTCGCCTCTGAGGAAGAGTTTACGACCGCGGTGCCAAGCTACACTGTCTCTGA
TTCTGGGTCAGCACTCCTGCTGCAGGCTGCTGACGCCCCAGGCGTACTTGGCCATCGCTTCTGCGCAAAC
AGCGCTGATTGGGAAGTTAGCGCGATGCCTTTCGTTAGAGATGGCGCCGGAGCCCTGCGGGTTGGCGCAT
TTACTATTGATTCCGTTGGTTTGGCGATCGGGGTTCAAAAACTGGATAGGGAAATTTGGAGAAGGCCACT
TGCAGAACATGGTCTGGACTGGGATGATATGGCAGCAATATGCGTGCACCAACCGAGCTTAGCAGCTCTG
GGGGCGGTGTGTGAGTTAGCGGGAATCCCTCGTGATAAAGCCGAAGTAACCATTGCAGATCACGGTAACT
TAGCTGCATCTACAATACCGATGCAACTGCACTTGGCAACAGAGGCCGGTCGCGTTCGTCGGGGCGACCT
GGTTGCTCTTGTGGGAGTTGCCAGTGGGATTTCCGCTGGGACCGTCCTGCTTCGCTGGTAACTCGAGCAC
CACCACCACCACCACTGAGATCCG
